Addgene plasmid #249282: pLenti X1 Puro 8xGLI_minPro_Luc2p_Ren
Purpose: Dual-luciferase GLI reporter viral plasmid. 8xGLI binding site followed by minPro-luc2P expression, in addition to constitutive SV-40-driven Renilla luciferase expression.
Depositing lab: Ramiro Iglesias-Bartolome. Depositing organization: National Cancer Institute (NCI). Publication: Dissection of Galphas and Hedgehog Signaling Crosstalk Reveals Therapeutic Opportunities to Target Hedgehog-Dependent Tumors. Krantz S, Bell BA, Lund K, Salinas Parra N, Ng Y, De Oliveira Rosa N, Mukhopadhyay S, St Croix B, Sarin KY, Weigert R, Raimondi F, Iglesias-Bartolome R. Cancer Res. 2025 Dec 29. doi: 10.1158/0008-5472.CAN-25-1109. PubMed 41460725.
Backbone
  Vector backbone: pLenti X1 Puro
  Backbone manufacturer: Addgene #17297
  Vector type: Lentiviral
  Selectable markers: Puromycin
Growth in bacteria
  Bacterial resistance: Ampicillin, 100 μg/mL
  Growth temperature: 30°C
  Growth strain: NEB Stable
  Copy number: Unknown
Gene/Insert
  Gene/Insert name: Luciferase
  Cloning method: Gateway Cloning
  Sequencing primers: 5′ n/a
Terms and licenses: Academic/Nonprofit Terms; Industry Terms: Not Available to Industry
Depositor comments: Please visit https://www.biorxiv.org/content/10.1101/2025.02.21.639530v1 for bioRxiv preprint
How to cite: pLenti X1 Puro 8xGLI_minPro_Luc2p_Ren was a gift from Ramiro Iglesias-Bartolome (Addgene plasmid # 249282 ; http://n2t.net/addgene:249282 ; RRID:Addgene_249282)
