[The description below was written by a language model from this plasmid's Addgene catalogue record and pLannotate feature annotations shown in this document.]
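Description:
pLenti X1 Puro 8xGLI_minPro_Luc2p_Ren is a lentiviral dual-luciferase reporter for GLI transcription factor activity, the transcriptional output of Hedgehog signaling. It was built by Gateway recombination into the pLenti X1 Puro backbone. In bacteria it is maintained through a high-copy ColE1/pUC-type origin and ampicillin resistance, and an f1 origin is also present. The viral portion has a third-generation-style layout: an RSV promoter drives a truncated HIV-1 5' LTR, followed by the Ψ packaging signal, a gag fragment, the RRE for Rev-dependent nuclear export and the cPPT/CTS. Downstream lie a WPRE and a second truncated LTR. A mouse PGK promoter driving puromycin N-acetyltransferase sits after the WPRE, allowing selection of stably transduced mammalian cells.

The reporter payload lies between the attB1 and attB2 sites. It opens with a synthetic poly(A) signal and an RNA polymerase II pause site, which insulate the reporter from read-through transcription originating upstream. According to the catalogue entry, eight GLI binding sites precede the minimal promoter. These sites are not annotated individually in the feature table, but an unannotated gap before the minP TATA-box promoter could accommodate them. minP drives luc2 firefly luciferase fused to an hPEST degradation sequence (luc2P), which shortens protein half-life so that the signal tracks changes in GLI activity more closely. A separate SV40 enhancer/early promoter constitutively expresses Renilla luciferase, terminated by a synthetic poly(A) signal, providing an internal normalization control on the same provirus. The construct is suited to generating stable reporter cell lines for measuring Hedgehog/GLI pathway activation or inhibition.
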