Features (pLannotate 1.2.2; 37 found; start..end, strand, type, name):
     44..148     +  promoter       AmpR promoter: bla
    149..1009    +  CDS            AmpR: β-lactamase; bla; confers resistance to ampicillin, carbenicillin, and related antibiotics
   1180..1768    +  rep_origin     ori: high-copy-number ColE1/pMB1/pBR322/pUC origin of replication
   1951..2043    +  CDS            lacI (fragment): lac repressor; lacI; The lac repressor binds to the lac operator to inhibit transcription in E. coli. This inhibition can be relieved by adding lactose or isopropyl-β-D-thiogalactopyranoside (IPTG).
   2056..2077    +  protein_bind   CAP binding site: CAP binding activates transcription in the presence of cAMP. E. coli catabolite activator protein
   2092..2122    +  promoter       lac promoter: promoter for the E. coli lac operon
   2126..2148    +  protein_bind   lac operator (fragment): The lac repressor binds to the lac operator to inhibit transcription in E. coli. This inhibition can be relieved by adding lactose or isopropyl-β-D-thiogalactopyranoside (IPTG). lac repressor encoded by lacI
   2191..2209    +  promoter       T3 promoter: promoter for bacteriophage T3 RNA polymerase
   2237..2463    +  promoter       RSV promoter: Rous sarcoma virus enhancer/promoter
   2464..2644    +  LTR            5' LTR (truncated): truncated 5' long terminal repeat (LTR) from HIV-1
   2691..2816    +  misc_feature   HIV-1 Ψ: packaging signal of human immunodeficiency virus type 1
   2800..3163    +  CDS            HIV-1 gag (fragment): gag protein from human immunodeficiency virus 1; gag
   3309..3542    +  misc_feature   RRE: The Rev response element (RRE) of HIV-1 allows for Rev-dependent mRNA export from the nucleus to the cytoplasm.
   3919..4019    +  CDS            Rev (fragment): human immunodeficiency virus 1 (HIV-1) Rev protein; rev; enhances nuclear export of unspliced and incompletely spliced viral mRNAs
   4038..4154    +  misc_feature   cPPT/CTS: central polypurine tract and central termination sequence of HIV-1
   4188..4212    +  protein_bind   attB1: mutant version of attB; recombination site for the Gateway® BP reaction BP Clonase™
   4277..4325    +  polyA_signal   poly(A) signal: synthetic polyadenylation signal
   4339..4430    +  misc_feature   pause site: RNA polymerase II transcriptional pause signal from the human α2 globin gene
   4804..4835    +  promoter       minP: minimal TATA-box promoter with low basal activity
   4868..6517    +  CDS            luciferase: firefly luciferase synthetic luc2 version of the luciferase gene
   6521..6640    +  CDS            hPEST: PEST degradation sequence from mouse ornithine decarboxylase human codon-optimized
   6692..6813    -  polyA_signal   SV40 poly(A) signal: SV40 polyadenylation signal
   6839..6970    -  CDS            LT_SV40 (fragment): Experimental evidence at protein level: Swiss-Prot protein existence level 1. Isoform 17kT antigen targets host RBL2 for degradation and promotes cell proliferation. Transactivates host cyclin A promoter through its J domain. From Simian virus 40 (SV40).
   7007..7364    +  promoter       SV40 promoter: SV40 enhancer and early promoter
   7395..8327    +  CDS            LUCI_RENRE: Experimental evidence at protein level: Swiss-Prot protein existence level 1. Upon binding the substrate, the enzyme catalyzes an oxygenation, producing a very short-lived hydroperoxide that cyclizes into a dioxetanone structure, which collapses, releasing a CO(2) molecule. The spontaneous breakdown of the dioxetanone releases the energy (about 50 kcal/mole) that is necessary to generate the excited state of the coelenteramide product, which is the singlet form of the monoanion. In vivo the product undergoes the process of nonradiative energy transfer to an accessory protein, a green fluoresce
   8354..8402    +  polyA_signal   poly(A) signal: synthetic polyadenylation signal
   8433..8457    -  protein_bind   attB2: mutant version of attB; recombination site for the Gateway® BP reaction BP Clonase™
   8488..9076    +  misc_feature   WPRE: woodchuck hepatitis virus posttranscriptional regulatory element
   9090..9589    +  promoter       PGK promoter: mouse phosphoglycerate kinase 1 promoter
   9610..10209   +  CDS            PuroR: puromycin N-acetyltransferase; pac from Streptomyces alboniger; confers resistance to puromycin
  10277..10414   +  CDS            nef (fragment): NEF_HV1LA - Experimental evidence at protein level: Swiss-Prot protein existence level 1. Extracellular Nef protein targets CD4(+) T-lymphocytes for apoptosis by interacting with CXCR4 surface receptors. From Human immunodeficiency virus type 1 group M subtype B (isolate Lai) (HIV-1).
  10400..10580   +  LTR            5' LTR (truncated): truncated 5' long terminal repeat (LTR) from HIV-1
  10652..10773   +  polyA_signal   SV40 poly(A) signal: SV40 polyadenylation signal
  10813..10948   +  rep_origin     SV40 ori: SV40 origin of replication
  10969..10987   -  promoter       T7 promoter: promoter for bacteriophage T7 RNA polymerase
  10995..11150   +  CDS            lacZα (fragment): LacZα fragment of β-galactosidase; lacZ fragment
  11155..11583   +  rep_origin     f1 ori (sequence partly withheld): f1 bacteriophage origin of replication; arrow indicates direction of (+) strand synthesis
>Addgene plasmid #249282 | pLenti X1 Puro 8xGLI_minPro_Luc2p_Ren | addgene full sequence | sequence record 496941 | Addgene NGS Result
TATTAACGCTTACAATTTAGGTGGCACTTTTCGGGGAAATGTGCGCGGAACCCCTATTTGTTTATTTTTC
TAAATACATTCAAATATGTATCCGCTCATGAGACAATAACCCTGATAAATGCTTCAATAATATTGAAAAA
GGAAGAGTATGAGTATTCAACATTTCCGTGTCGCCCTTATTCCCTTTTTTGCGGCATTTTGCCTTCCTGT
TTTTGCTCACCCAGAAACGCTGGTGAAAGTAAAAGATGCTGAAGATCAGTTGGGTGCACGAGTGGGTTAC
ATCGAACTGGATCTCAACAGCGGTAAGATCCTTGAGAGTTTTCGCCCCGAAGAACGTTTTCCAATGATGA
GCACTTTTAAAGTTCTGCTATGTGGCGCGGTATTATCCCGTATTGACGCCGGGCAAGAGCAACTCGGTCG
CCGCATACACTATTCTCAGAATGACTTGGTTGAGTACTCACCAGTCACAGAAAAGCATCTTACGGATGGC
ATGACAGTAAGAGAATTATGCAGTGCTGCCATAACCATGAGTGATAACACTGCGGCCAACTTACTTCTGA
CAACGATCGGAGGACCGAAGGAGCTAACCGCTTTTTTGCACAACATGGGGGATCATGTAACTCGCCTTGA
TCGTTGGGAACCGGAGCTGAATGAAGCCATACCAAACGACGAGCGTGACACCACGATGCCTGTAGCAATG
GCAACAACGTTGCGCAAACTATTAACTGGCGAACTACTTACTCTAGCTTCCCGGCAACAATTAATAGACT
GGATGGAGGCGGATAAAGTTGCAGGACCACTTCTGCGCTCGGCCCTTCCGGCTGGCTGGTTTATTGCTGA
TAAATCTGGAGCCGGTGAGCGTGGGTCTCGCGGTATCATTGCAGCACTGGGGCCAGATGGTAAGCCCTCC
CGTATCGTAGTTATCTACACGACGGGGAGTCAGGCAACTATGGATGAACGAAATAGACAGATCGCTGAGA
TAGGTGCCTCACTGATTAAGCATTGGTAACTGTCAGACCAAGTTTACTCATATATACTTTAGATTGATTT
AAAACTTCATTTTTAATTTAAAAGGATCTAGGTGAAGATCCTTTTTGATAATCTCATGACCAAAATCCCT
TAACGTGAGTTTTCGTTCCACTGAGCGTCAGACCCCGTAGAAAAGATCAAAGGATCTTCTTGAGATCCTT
TTTTTCTGCGCGTAATCTGCTGCTTGCAAACAAAAAAACCACCGCTACCAGCGGTGGTTTGTTTGCCGGA
TCAAGAGCTACCAACTCTTTTTCCGAAGGTAACTGGCTTCAGCAGAGCGCAGATACCAAATACTGTTCTT
CTAGTGTAGCCGTAGTTAGGCCACCACTTCAAGAACTCTGTAGCACCGCCTACATACCTCGCTCTGCTAA
TCCTGTTACCAGTGGCTGCTGCCAGTGGCGATAAGTCGTGTCTTACCGGGTTGGACTCAAGACGATAGTT
ACCGGATAAGGCGCAGCGGTCGGGCTGAACGGGGGGTTCGTGCACACAGCCCAGCTTGGAGCGAACGACC
TACACCGAACTGAGATACCTACAGCGTGAGCTATGAGAAAGCGCCACGCTTCCCGAAGGGAGAAAGGCGG
ACAGGTATCCGGTAAGCGGCAGGGTCGGAACAGGAGAGCGCACGAGGGAGCTTCCAGGGGGAAACGCCTG
GTATCTTTATAGTCCTGTCGGGTTTCGCCACCTCTGACTTGAGCGTCGATTTTTGTGATGCTCGTCAGGG
GGGCGGAGCCTATGGAAAAACGCCAGCAACGCGGCCTTTTTACGGTTCCTGGCCTTTTGCTGGCCTTTTG
CTCACATGTTCTTTCCTGCGTTATCCCCTGATTCTGTGGATAACCGTATTACCGCCTTTGAGTGAGCTGA
TACCGCTCGCCGCAGCCGAACGACCGAGCGCAGCGAGTCAGTGAGCGAGGAAGCGGAAGAGCGCCCAATA
CGCAAACCGCCTCTCCCCGCGCGTTGGCCGATTCATTAATGCAGCTGGCACGACAGGTTTCCCGACTGGA
AAGCGGGCAGTGAGCGCAACGCAATTAATGTGAGTTAGCTCACTCATTAGGCACCCCAGGCTTTACACTT
TATGCTTCCGGCTCGTATGTTGTGTGGAATTGTGAGCGGATAACAATTTCACACAGGAAACAGCTATGAC
CATGATTACGCCAAGCGCGCAATTAACCCTCACTAAAGGGAACAAAAGCTGGAGCTGCAAGCTTAATGTA
GTCTTATGCAATACTCTTGTAGTCTTGCAACATGGTAACGATGAGTTAGCAACATGCCTTACAAGGAGAG
AAAAAGCACCGTGCATGCCGATTGGTGGAAGTAAGGTGGTACGATCGTGCCTTATTAGGAAGGCAACAGA
CGGGTCTGACATGGATTGGACGAACCACTGAATTGCCGCATTGCAGAGATATTGTATTTAAGTGCCTAGC
TCGATACATAAACGGGTCTCTCTGGTTAGACCAGATCTGAGCCTGGGAGCTCTCTGGCTAACTAGGGAAC
CCACTGCTTAAGCCTCAATAAAGCTTGCCTTGAGTGCTTCAAGTAGTGTGTGCCCGTCTGTTGTGTGACT
CTGGTAACTAGAGATCCCTCAGACCCTTTTAGTCAGTGTGGAAAATCTCTAGCAGTGGCGCCCGAACAGG
GACTTGAAAGCGAAAGGGAAACCAGAGGAGCTCTCTCGACGCAGGACTCGGCTTGCTGAAGCGCGCACGG
CAAGAGGCGAGGGGCGGCGACTGGTGAGTACGCCAAAAATTTTGACTAGCGGAGGCTAGAAGGAGAGAGA
TGGGTGCGAGAGCGTCAGTATTAAGCGGGGGAGAATTAGATCGCGATGGGAAAAAATTCGGTTAAGGCCA
GGGGGAAAGAAAAAATATAAATTAAAACATATAGTATGGGCAAGCAGGGAGCTAGAACGATTCGCAGTTA
ATCCTGGCCTGTTAGAAACATCAGAAGGCTGTAGACAAATACTGGGACAGCTACAACCATCCCTTCAGAC
AGGATCAGAAGAACTTAGATCATTATATAATACAGTAGCAACCCTCTATTGTGTGCATCAAAGGATAGAG
ATAAAAGACACCAAGGAAGCTTTAGACAAGATAGAGGAAGAGCAAAACAAAAGTAAGACCACCGCACAGC
AAGCGGCCGCTGATCTTCAGACCTGGAGGAGGAGATATGAGGGACAATTGGAGAAGTGAATTATATAAAT
ATAAAGTAGTAAAAATTGAACCATTAGGAGTAGCACCCACCAAGGCAAAGAGAAGAGTGGTGCAGAGAGA
AAAAAGAGCAGTGGGAATAGGAGCTTTGTTCCTTGGGTTCTTGGGAGCAGCAGGAAGCACTATGGGCGCA
GCGTCAATGACGCTGACGGTACAGGCCAGACAATTATTGTCTGGTATAGTGCAGCAGCAGAACAATTTGC
TGAGGGCTATTGAGGCGCAACAGCATCTGTTGCAACTCACAGTCTGGGGCATCAAGCAGCTCCAGGCAAG
AATCCTGGCTGTGGAAAGATACCTAAAGGATCAACAGCTCCTGGGGATTTGGGGTTGCTCTGGAAAACTC
ATTTGCACCACTGCTGTGCCTTGGAATGCTAGTTGGAGTAATAAATCTCTGGAACAGATTTGGAATCACA
CGACCTGGATGGAGTGGGACAGAGAAATTAACAATTACACAAGCTTAATACACTCCTTAATTGAAGAATC
GCAAAACCAGCAAGAAAAGAATGAACAAGAATTATTGGAATTAGATAAATGGGCAAGTTTGTGGAATTGG
TTTAACATAACAAATTGGCTGTGGTATATAAAATTATTCATAATGATAGTAGGAGGCTTGGTAGGTTTAA
GAATAGTTTTTGCTGTACTTTCTATAGTGAATAGAGTTAGGCAGGGATATTCACCATTATCGTTTCAGAC
CCACCTCCCAACCCCGAGGGGACCCGACAGGCCCGAAGGAATAGAAGAAGAAGGTGGAGAGAGAGACAGA
GACAGATCCATTCGATTAGTGAACGGATCTCGACGGTATCGGTTAACTTTTAAAAGAAAAGGGGGGATTG
GGGGGTACAGTGCAGGGGAAAGAATAGTAGACATAATAGCAACAGACATACAAACTAAAGAATTACAAAA
ACAAATTACAAAATTCAAAATTTTATCGTCCAGTGTGGTGGAATTCTGCAGATATCAACAAGTTTGTACA
AAAAAGCAGGCTTTAAAGGAACCAATTCAGTCGACTGGATCCGGTACCGAATTCGCGGCCGCATTGGACA
GGCCGCAATAAAATATCTTTATTTTCATTACATCTGTGTGTTGGTTTTTTGTGTGAATCGATAGTACTAA
CATACGCTCTCCATCAAAACAAAACGAAACAAAACAAACTAGCAAAATAGGCTGTCCCCAGTGCAAGTGC
AGGTGCCAGAACATTTCTCTGGCCTAACTGGCCGGTACACGCGTAGATTCGCGATCGACCTCGACAAGCA
GGGAACACCCAAGTAGAAGTTCCGACAAGCAGGGAACACCCAAGTAGAAGCTCTCGACCTCGACAAGCAG
GGAACACCCAAGTAGAAGCTCCGACAAGCAGGGAACACCCAAGTAGAAGCTCTCGACCTCGACAAGCAGG
GAACACCCAAGTAGAAGCTCCGACAAGCAGGGAACACCCAAGTAGAAGCTCTCGACCTCGACAAGCAGGG
AACACCCAAGTAGAAGCTCCGACAAGCAGGGAACACCCAAGTAGAAGCTCTCGATCGCGAATCTGTGGTA
CCGAGGATATCAAGATCTGGCCTCGGCGGCCAAGCTTAGACACTAGAGGGTATATAATGGAAGCTCGACT
TCCAGCTTGGCAATCCGGTACTGTTGGTAAAGCCACCATGGAAGATGCCAAAAACATTAAGAAGGGCCCA
GCGCCATTCTACCCACTCGAAGACGGGACCGCCGGCGAGCAGCTGCACAAAGCCATGAAGCGCTACGCCC
TGGTGCCCGGCACCATCGCCTTTACCGACGCACATATCGAGGTGGACATTACCTACGCCGAGTACTTCGA
GATGAGCGTTCGGCTGGCAGAAGCTATGAAGCGCTATGGGCTGAATACAAACCATCGGATCGTGGTGTGC
AGCGAGAATAGCTTGCAGTTCTTCATGCCCGTGTTGGGTGCCCTGTTCATCGGTGTGGCTGTGGCCCCAG
CTAACGACATCTACAACGAGCGCGAGCTGCTGAACAGCATGGGCATCAGCCAGCCCACCGTCGTATTCGT
GAGCAAGAAAGGGCTGCAAAAGATCCTCAACGTGCAAAAGAAGCTACCGATCATACAAAAGATCATCATC
ATGGATAGCAAGACCGACTACCAGGGCTTCCAAAGCATGTACACCTTCGTGACTTCCCATTTGCCACCCG
GCTTCAACGAGTACGACTTCGTGCCCGAGAGCTTCGACCGGGACAAAACCATCGCCCTGATCATGAACAG
TAGTGGCAGTACCGGATTGCCCAAGGGCGTAGCCCTACCGCACCGCACCGCTTGTGTCCGATTCAGTCAT
GCCCGCGACCCCATCTTCGGCAACCAGATCATCCCCGACACCGCTATCCTCAGCGTGGTGCCATTTCACC
ACGGCTTCGGCATGTTCACCACGCTGGGCTACTTGATCTGCGGCTTTCGGGTCGTGCTCATGTACCGCTT
CGAGGAGGAGCTATTCTTGCGCAGCTTGCAAGACTATAAGATTCAATCTGCCCTGCTGGTGCCCACACTA
TTTAGCTTCTTCGCTAAGAGCACTCTCATCGACAAGTACGACCTAAGCAACTTGCACGAGATCGCCAGCG
GCGGGGCGCCGCTCAGCAAGGAGGTAGGTGAGGCCGTGGCCAAACGCTTCCACCTACCAGGCATCCGCCA
GGGCTACGGCCTGACAGAAACAACCAGCGCCATTCTGATCACCCCCGAAGGGGACGACAAGCCTGGCGCA
GTAGGCAAGGTGGTGCCCTTCTTCGAGGCTAAGGTGGTGGACTTGGACACCGGTAAGACACTGGGTGTGA
ACCAGCGCGGCGAGCTGTGCGTCCGTGGCCCCATGATCATGAGCGGCTACGTTAACAACCCCGAGGCTAC
AAACGCTCTCATCGACAAGGACGGCTGGCTGCACAGCGGCGACATCGCCTACTGGGACGAGGACGAGCAC
TTCTTCATCGTGGACCGGCTGAAGAGCCTGATCAAATACAAGGGCTACCAGGTAGCCCCAGCCGAACTGG
AGAGCATCCTGCTGCAACACCCCAACATCTTCGACGCCGGGGTCGCCGGCCTGCCCGACGACGATGCCGG
CGAGCTGCCCGCCGCAGTCGTCGTGCTGGAACACGGTAAAACCATGACCGAGAAGGAGATCGTGGACTAT
GTGGCCAGCCAGGTTACAACCGCCAAGAAGCTGCGCGGTGGTGTTGTGTTCGTGGACGAGGTGCCTAAAG
GACTGACCGGCAAGTTGGACGCCCGCAAGATCCGCGAGATTCTCATTAAGGCCAAGAAGGGCGGCAAGAT
CGCCGTGAATTCTCACGGCTTCCCTCCCGAGGTGGAGGAGCAGGCCGCCGGCACCCTGCCCATGAGCTGC
GCCCAGGAGAGCGGCATGGATAGACACCCTGCTGCTTGCGCCAGCGCCAGGATCAACGTCTAAGGCCGCG
ACTCTAGAGTCGGGGCGGCCGGCCGCTTCGAGCAGACATGATAAGATACATTGATGAGTTTGGACAAACC
ACAACTAGAATGCAGTGAAAAAAATGCTTTATTTGTGAAATTTGTGATGCTATTGCTTTATTTGTAACCA
TTATAAGCTGCAATAAACAAGTTAACAACAACAATTGCATTCATTTTATGTTTCAGGTTCAGGGGGAGGT
GTGGGAGGTTTTTTAAAGCAAGTAAAACCTCTACAAATGTGGTAAAATCGATAAGGATCCGTTTGCGTAT
TGGGCGCTCTTCCGCTGATCTGCGCAGCACCATGGCCTGAAATAACCTCTGAAAGAGGAACTTGGTTAGC
TACCTTCTGAGGCGGAAAGAACCAGCTGTGGAATGTGTGTCAGTTAGGGTGTGGAAAGTCCCCAGGCTCC
CCAGCAGGCAGAAGTATGCAAAGCATGCATCTCAATTAGTCAGCAACCAGGTGTGGAAAGTCCCCAGGCT
CCCCAGCAGGCAGAAGTATGCAAAGCATGCATCTCAATTAGTCAGCAACCATAGTCCCGCCCCTAACTCC
GCCCATCCCGCCCCTAACTCCGCCCAGTTCCGCCCATTCTCCGCCCCATGGCTGACTAATTTTTTTTATT
TATGCAGAGGCCGAGGCCGCCTCTGCCTCTGAGCTATTCCAGAAGTAGTGAGGAGGCTTTTTTGGAGGCC
TAGGCTTTTGCAAAAAGCTCGATTCTTCTGACACTAGCGCCACCATGACCAGCAAGGTGTACGACCCCGA
GCAGAGGAAGAGGATGATCACCGGCCCCCAGTGGTGGGCCAGGTGCAAGCAGATGAACGTGCTGGACAGC
TTCATCAACTACTACGACAGCGAGAAGCACGCCGAGAACGCCGTGATCTTCCTGCACGGCAACGCCGCTA
GCAGCTACCTGTGGAGGCACGTGGTGCCCCACATCGAGCCCGTGGCCAGGTGCATCATCCCCGATCTGAT
CGGCATGGGCAAGAGCGGCAAGAGCGGCAACGGCAGCTACAGGCTGCTGGACCACTACAAGTACCTGACC
GCCTGGTTCGAGCTCCTGAACCTGCCCAAGAAGATCATCTTCGTGGGCCACGACTGGGGCGCCTGCCTGG
CCTTCCACTACAGCTACGAGCACCAGGACAAGATCAAGGCCATCGTGCACGCCGAGAGCGTGGTGGACGT
GATCGAGAGCTGGGACGAGTGGCCAGACATCGAGGAGGACATCGCCCTGATCAAGAGCGAGGAGGGCGAG
AAGATGGTGCTGGAGAACAACTTCTTCGTGGAGACCATGCTGCCCAGCAAGATCATGAGAAAGCTGGAGC
CCGAGGAGTTCGCCGCCTACCTGGAGCCCTTCAAGGAGAAGGGCGAGGTGAGAAGACCCACCCTGAGCTG
GCCCAGAGAGATCCCCCTGGTGAAGGGCGGCAAGCCCGACGTGGTGCAGATCGTGAGAAACTACAACGCC
TACCTGAGAGCCAGCGACGACCTGCCCAAGATGTTCATCGAGAGCGACCCCGGCTTCTTCAGCAACGCCA
TCGTGGAGGGCGCCAAGAAGTTCCCCAACACCGAGTTCGTGAAGGTGAAGGGCCTGCACTTCAGCCAGGA
GGACGCCCCCGACGAGATGGGCAAGTACATCAAGAGCTTCGTGGAGAGAGTGCTGAAGAACGAGCAGTAA
ACTCTAGAACCGGTCATGGCCGCAATAAAATATCTTTATTTTCATTACATCTGTGTGTTGGTTTTTTGTG
TGTTCGAACTAGATGCTGCTCGAGATATCTAGACCCAGCTTTCTTGTACAAAGTGGTTGATATCCAGCAC
AGTGGCGGCCGCTCGACAATCAACCTCTGGATTACAAAATTTGTGAAAGATTGACTGGTATTCTTAACTA
TGTTGCTCCTTTTACGCTATGTGGATACGCTGCTTTAATGCCTTTGTATCATGCTATTGCTTCCCGTATG
GCTTTCATTTTCTCCTCCTTGTATAAATCCTGGTTGCTGTCTCTTTATGAGGAGTTGTGGCCCGTTGTCA
GGCAACGTGGCGTGGTGTGCACTGTGTTTGCTGACGCAACCCCCACTGGTTGGGGCATTGCCACCACCTG
TCAGCTCCTTTCCGGGACTTTCGCTTTCCCCCTCCCTATTGCCACGGCGGAACTCATCGCCGCCTGCCTT
GCCCGCTGCTGGACAGGGGCTCGGCTGTTGGGCACTGACAATTCCGTGGTGTTGTCGGGGAAGCTGACGT
CCTTTCCATGGCTGCTCGCCTGTGTTGCCACCTGGATTCTGCGCGGGACGTCCTTCTGCTACGTCCCTTC
GGCCCTCAATCCAGCGGACCTTCCTTCCCGCGGCCTGCTGCCGGCTCTGCGGCCTCTTCCGCGTCTTCGC
CTTCGCCCTCAGACGAGTCGGATCTCCCTTTGGGCCGCCTCCCCGCCTGGAATTCTACCGGGTAGGGGAG
GCGCTTTTCCCAAGGCAGTCTGGAGCATGCGCTTTAGCAGCCCCGCTGGGCACTTGGCGCTACACAAGTG
GCCTCTGGCCTCGCACACATTCCACATCCACCGGTAGGCGCCAACCGGCTCCGTTCTTTGGTGGCCCCTT
CGCGCCACCTTCTACTCCTCCCCTAGTCAGGAAGTTCCCCCCCGCCCCGCAGCTCGCGTCGTGCAGGACG
TGACAAATGGAAGTAGCACGTCTCACTAGTCTCGTGCAGATGGACAGCACCGCTGAGCAATGGAAGCGGG
TAGGCCTTTGGGGCAGCGGCCAATAGCAGCTTTGCTCCTTCGCTTTCTGGGCTCAGAGGCTGGGAAGGGG
TGGGTCCGGGGGCGGGCTCAGGGGCGGGCTCAGGGGCGGGGCGGGCGCCCGAAGGTCCTCCGGAGGCCCG
GCATTCTGCACGCTTCAAAAGCGCACGTCTGCCGCGCTGTTCTCCTCTTCCTCATCTCCGGGCCTTTCGA
CCTGCAGCCCAAGCTTACCATGACCGAGTACAAGCCCACGGTGCGCCTCGCCACCCGCGACGACGTCCCC
AGGGCCGTACGCACCCTCGCCGCCGCGTTCGCCGACTACCCCGCCACGCGCCACACCGTCGATCCGGACC
GCCACATCGAGCGGGTCACCGAGCTGCAAGAACTCTTCCTCACGCGCGTCGGGCTCGACATCGGCAAGGT
GTGGGTCGCGGACGACGGCGCCGCGGTGGCGGTCTGGACCACGCCGGAGAGCGTCGAAGCGGGGGCGGTG
TTCGCCGAGATCGGCCCGCGCATGGCCGAGTTGAGCGGTTCCCGGCTGGCCGCGCAGCAACAGATGGAAG
GCCTCCTGGCGCCGCACCGGCCCAAGGAGCCCGCGTGGTTCCTGGCCACCGTCGGCGTCTCGCCCGACCA
CCAGGGCAAGGGTCTGGGCAGCGCCGTCGTGCTCCCCGGAGTGGAGGCGGCCGAGCGCGCCGGGGTGCCC
GCCTTCCTGGAGACCTCCGCGCCCCGCAACCTCCCCTTCTACGAGCGGCTCGGCTTCACCGTCACCGCCG
ACGTCGAGGTGCCCGAAGGACCGCGCACCTGGTGCATGACCCGCAAGCCCGGTGCCTGACGCCCGCCCCA
CGACCCGCAGCGCCCGACCGAAAGGAGCGCACGACCCCATGCATCTCGAGGGCCCGGTACCTTTAAGACC
AATGACTTACAAGGCAGCTGTAGATCTTAGCCACTTTTTAAAAGAAAAGGGGGGACTGGAAGGGCTAGCT
CACTCCCAACGAAGACAAGATCTGCTTTTTGCTTGTACTGGGTCTCTCTGGTTAGACCAGATCTGAGCCT
GGGAGCTCTCTGGCTAACTAGGGAACCCACTGCTTAAGCCTCAATAAAGCTTGCCTTGAGTGCTTCAAGT
AGTGTGTGCCCGTCTGTTGTGTGACTCTGGTAACTAGAGATCCCTCAGACCCTTTTAGTCAGTGTGGAAA
ATCTCTAGCAGTAGTAGTTCATGTCATCTTATTATTCAGTATTTATAACTTGCAAAGAAATGAATATCAG
AGAGTGAGAGGAACTTGTTTATTGCAGCTTATAATGGTTACAAATAAAGCAATAGCATCACAAATTTCAC
AAATAAAGCATTTTTTTCACTGCATTCTAGTTGTGGTTTGTCCAAACTCATCAATGTATCTTATCATGTC
TGGCTCTAGCTATCCCGCCCCTAACTCCGCCCATCCCGCCCCTAACTCCGCCCAGTTCCGCCCATTCTCC
GCCCCATGGCTGACTAATTTTTTTTATTTATGCAGAGGCCGAGGCCGCCTCGGCCTCTGAGCTATTCCAG
AAGTAGTGAGGAGGCTTTTTTGGAGGCCTAGGGACGTACCCAATTCGCCCTATAGTGAGTCGTATTACGC
GCGCTCACTGGCCGTCGTTTTACAACGTCGTGACTGGGAAAACCCTGGCGTTACCCAACTTAATCGCCTT
GCAGCACATCCCCCTTTCGCCAGCTGGCGTAATAGCGAAGAGGCCCGCACCGATCGCCCTTCCCAACAGT
TGCGCAGCCTGAATGGCGAATGGG
[124 nt withheld, positions 11155-11278]
C
[91 nt withheld, positions 11280-11370]
A
[49 nt withheld, positions 11372-11420]
CCTTTGACGTTGGAGTCCACGTTCTTT
[37 nt withheld, positions 11448-11484]
ACCCTATCTCGGTCTATTCTTTTGATTTATAAGGGATTTTGCCGATTTCGGCCTATTGGTTAAAAAATGA
GCTGATTTAACAAAAATTTAACGCGAATTTTAACAAAA
